Addgene plasmid #190010: TTR C10S S100C
Purpose: Expression of human TTR in E coli
Depositing lab: Peter Wright. Depositing organization: Scripps California (The Scripps Research Institute). Publication: A transthyretin monomer intermediate undergoes local unfolding and transient interaction with oligomers in a kinetically concerted aggregation pathway. Sun X, Ferguson JA, Dyson HJ, Wright PE. J Biol Chem. 2022 Jun 18;298(8):102162. doi: 10.1016/j.jbc.2022.102162. PubMed 35724960.
Backbone
  Vector backbone: pet29
  Backbone manufacturer: emdmillipore
  Backbone size w/o insert (bp): 5371
  Total vector size (bp): 5758
  Vector type: Bacterial Expression
Growth in bacteria
  Bacterial resistance: Kanamycin, 50 μg/mL
  Growth temperature: 37°C
  Growth strain: DH5alpha
  Copy number: Low Copy
Gene/Insert
  Gene/Insert name: TTR
  Species: H. sapiens (human)
  Insert size (bp): 387
  Mutation: C10S, S100C
  Entrez Gene: TTR (a.k.a. ATTR, CTS, CTS1, HEL111, HsT2651, PALB, TBPA, TTN)
  Promoter: t7
  Cloning method: Ligation Independent Cloning
  Sequencing primers: 5′ T7; 3′ T7
Resource information
  A portion of this plasmid was derived from a plasmid made by: We made mutations on the wild type construct received from the Kelly lab. Description of wild type TTR plasmid generation in supplementary info of this reference : https://pubs.acs.org/doi/abs/10.1021/cb5004477
Terms and licenses: Academic/Nonprofit Terms; Industry Terms: Not Available to Industry
How to cite: TTR C10S S100C was a gift from Peter Wright (Addgene plasmid # 190010 ; http://n2t.net/addgene:190010 ; RRID:Addgene_190010)
