[The description below was written by a language model from this plasmid's Addgene catalogue record and pLannotate feature annotations shown in this document.]
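Description:
TTR C10S S100C is a bacterial expression plasmid built on the pET29 backbone for producing a double-mutant form of human transthyretin (TTR), the thyroid hormone-binding transport protein, in E. coli. The plasmid carries a ColE1/pBR322-type origin together with the rop gene and bom region, consistent with its catalogued low copy number, and is selected with kanamycin through an aminoglycoside phosphotransferase (KanR) gene. An f1 origin is also present. The short tetracycline-resistance fragments, the AmpR promoter fragment and a predicted E. coli open reading frame in the annotation appear to be non-functional remnants of the pBR322-derived backbone rather than working markers.

The expression cassette follows the standard pET layout: a T7 promoter followed directly by a lac operator, the T7 gene 10 ribosome binding site, the TTR coding sequence and a T7 terminator. A plasmid-borne lacI gene with its own promoter supplies lac repressor, so transcription is held off until induction with IPTG in a host that provides T7 RNA polymerase. The roughly 387 bp insert carries the substitutions C10S and S100C, which remove the cysteine at position 10 and introduce one at position 100. The record does not state the reason for this design. No affinity tag is recorded; a short fragment annotated as a T7 gene 10B-derived solubility tag lies between the TTR sequence and the terminator, and the table does not show whether it is translated. The mutations were made on a wild-type TTR construct obtained from another laboratory, and the associated publication concerns the TTR aggregation pathway. The sequenced record is 5,593 nt, somewhat shorter than the catalogued total of 5,758 bp.
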