Features (pLannotate 1.2.2; 18 found; start..end, strand, type, name):
     26..73      -  terminator     T7 terminator: transcription terminator for bacteriophage T7 RNA polymerase
     81..123     -  CDS            SET1 (fragment): solubility-enhancement tag derived from T7 phage gene 10B
    139..519     -  CDS            TTR (fragment): TTHY_HUMAN - Also known as PALB. Experimental evidence at protein level: Swiss-Prot protein existence level 1. Thyroid hormone-binding protein. Probably transports thyroxine from the bloodstream to the brain. From Homo sapiens (Human).
    530..552     -  RBS            RBS: efficient ribosome binding site from bacteriophage T7 gene 10 (Olins and Rangwala, 1989)
    567..591     -  protein_bind   lac operator: The lac repressor binds to the lac operator to inhibit transcription in E. coli. This inhibition can be relieved by adding lactose or isopropyl-β-D-thiogalactopyranoside (IPTG). lac repressor encoded by lacI
    592..610     -  promoter       T7 promoter: promoter for bacteriophage T7 RNA polymerase
    636..915     +  CDS            TcR (fragment): tetracycline efflux protein; tet; confers resistance to tetracycline
    923..1000    +  promoter       lacI promoter: lacI
   1001..2083    +  CDS            lacI: lac repressor; lacI; The lac repressor binds to the lac operator to inhibit transcription in E. coli. This inhibition can be relieved by adding lactose or isopropyl-β-D-thiogalactopyranoside (IPTG).
   2096..2117    +  protein_bind   CAP binding site: CAP binding activates transcription in the presence of cAMP. E. coli catabolite activator protein
   2132..2423    +  CDS            TcR (fragment): tetracycline efflux protein; tet; confers resistance to tetracycline
   2495..2875    -  CDS            YPB1_ECOLX: Protein predicted: Swiss-Prot protein existence level 4. From Escherichia coli.
   2892..3083    +  CDS            rop: Rop protein, which maintains plasmids at low copy number; rop
   3185..3324    +  misc_feature   bom: basis of mobility region from pBR322
   3510..4098    -  rep_origin     ori: high-copy-number ColE1/pMB1/pBR322/pUC origin of replication
   4220..5035    +  CDS            KanR: aminoglycoside phosphotransferase; aph(3')-Ia; confers resistance to kanamycin in bacteria or G418 (Geneticin®) in eukaryotes
   5044..5101    -  promoter       AmpR promoter (fragment): bla
   5224..5582    -  rep_origin     f1 ori (sequence partly withheld): f1 bacteriophage origin of replication; arrow indicates direction of (+) strand synthesis
>Addgene plasmid #190010 | TTR C10S S100C | addgene full sequence | sequence record 373353 | Addgene NGS Result
ATCCGGATATAGTTCCTCCTTTCAGCAAAAAACCCCTCAAGACCCGTTTAGAGGCCCCAAGGGGTTATGC
TAGTTATTGCTCAGCGGTGGCAGCAGCCAACTCAGCTTCCTTTCGGGCTTTGTAGCAGCCGGATCTCATT
CCTTGGGATTGGTGACGACAGCCGTGGTGGAATAGGAGTAGGGGCTCAGCAGGGCGGCAATGGTGTAGCG
GCGGGGGCCGCAGTCGTTGGCTGTGAATACCACCTCTGCATGCTCATGGAATGGGGAGATGCCAAGTGCC
TTCCAGTAAGATTTGGTGTCTATTTCCACTTTGTATATCCCTTCTACAAATTCCTCCTCAGTTGTGAGCC
CATGCAGCTCTCCAGACTCACTGGTTTTCCCAGAGGCAAATGGCTCCCAGGTGTCATCAGCAGCCTTTCT
GAACACATGCACGGCCACATTGATGGCAGGACTGCCTCGGACAGCATCTAGAACTTTGACCATCAGAGGA
CTCTTGGATTCACCGGTGCCCGTAGGACCCATATGTATATCTCCTTCTTAAAGTTAAACAAAATTATTTC
TAGAGGGGAATTGTTATCCGCTCACAATTCCCCTATAGTGAGTCGTATTAATTTCGCGGGATCGAGATCG
ATCTCGATCCTCTACGCCGGACGCATCGTGGCCGGCATCACCGGCGCCACAGGTGCGGTTGCTGGCGCCT
ATATCGCCGACATCACCGATGGGGAAGATCGGGCTCGCCACTTCGGGCTCATGAGCGCTTGTTTCGGCGT
GGGTATGGTGGCAGGCCCCGTGGCCGGGGGACTGTTGGGCGCCATCTCCTTGCATGCACCATTCCTTGCG
GCGGCGGTGCTCAACGGCCTCAACCTACTACTGGGCTGCTTCCTAATGCAGGAGTCGCATAAGGGAGAGC
GTCGAGATCCCGGACACCATCGAATGGCGCAAAACCTTTCGCGGTATGGCATGATAGCGCCCGGAAGAGA
GTCAATTCAGGGTGGTGAATGTGAAACCAGTAACGTTATACGATGTCGCAGAGTATGCCGGTGTCTCTTA
TCAGACCGTTTCCCGCGTGGTGAACCAGGCCAGCCACGTTTCTGCGAAAACGCGGGAAAAAGTGGAAGCG
GCGATGGCGGAGCTGAATTACATTCCCAACCGCGTGGCACAACAACTGGCGGGCAAACAGTCGTTGCTGA
TTGGCGTTGCCACCTCCAGTCTGGCCCTGCACGCGCCGTCGCAAATTGTCGCGGCGATTAAATCTCGCGC
CGATCAACTGGGTGCCAGCGTGGTGGTGTCGATGGTAGAACGAAGCGGCGTCGAAGCCTGTAAAGCGGCG
GTGCACAATCTTCTCGCGCAACGCGTCAGTGGGCTGATCATTAACTATCCGCTGGATGACCAGGATGCCA
TTGCTGTGGAAGCTGCCTGCACTAATGTTCCGGCGTTATTTCTTGATGTCTCTGACCAGACACCCATCAA
CAGTATTATTTTCTCCCATGAAGACGGTACGCGACTGGGCGTGGAGCATCTGGTCGCATTGGGTCACCAG
CAAATCGCGCTGTTAGCGGGCCCATTAAGTTCTGTCTCGGCGCGTCTGCGTCTGGCTGGCTGGCATAAAT
ATCTCACTCGCAATCAAATTCAGCCGATAGCGGAACGGGAAGGCGACTGGAGTGCCATGTCCGGTTTTCA
ACAAACCATGCAAATGCTGAATGAGGGCATCGTTCCCACTGCGATGCTGGTTGCCAACGATCAGATGGCG
CTGGGCGCAATGCGCGCCATTACCGAGTCCGGGCTGCGCGTTGGTGCGGACATCTCGGTAGTGGGATACG
ACGATACCGAAGACAGCTCATGTTATATCCCGCCGTTAACCACCATCAAACAGGATTTTCGCCTGCTGGG
GCAAACCAGCGTGGACCGCTTGCTGCAACTCTCTCAGGGCCAGGCGGTGAAGGGCAATCAGCTGTTGCCC
GTCTCACTGGTGAAAAGAAAAACCACCCTGGCGCCCAATACGCAAACCGCCTCTCCCCGCGCGTTGGCCG
ATTCATTAATGCAGCTGGCACGACAGGTTTCCCGACTGGAAAGCGGGCAGTGAGCGCAACGCAATTAATG
TAAGTTAGCTCACTCATTAGGCACCGGGATCTCGACCGATGCCCTTGAGAGCCTTCAACCCAGTCAGCTC
CTTCCGGTGGGCGCGGGGCATGACTATCGTCGCCGCACTTATGACTGTCTTCTTTATCATGCAACTCGTA
GGACAGGTGCCGGCAGCGCTCTGGGTCATTTTCGGCGAGGACCGCTTTCGCTGGAGCGCGACGATGATCG
GCCTGTCGCTTGCGGTATTCGGAATCTTGCACGCCCTCGCTCAAGCCTTCGTCACTGGTCCCGCCACCAA
ACGTTTCGGCGAGAAGCAGGCCATTATCGCCGGCATGGCGGCCCCACGGGTGCGCATGATCGTGCTCCTG
TCGTTGAGGACCCGGCTAGGCTGGCGGGGTTGCCTTACTGGTTAGCAGAATGAATCACCGATACGCGAGC
GAACGTGAAGCGACTGCTGCTGCAAAACGTCTGCGACCTGAGCAACAACATGAATGGTCTTCGGTTTCCG
TGTTTCGTAAAGTCTGGAAACGCGGAAGTCAGCGCCCTGCACCATTATGTTCCGGATCTGCATCGCAGGA
TGCTGCTGGCTACCCTGTGGAACACCTACATCTGTATTAACGAAGCGCTGGCATTGACCCTGAGTGATTT
TTCTCTGGTCCCGCCGCATCCATACCGCCAGTTGTTTACCCTCACAACGTTCCAGTAACCGGGCATGTTC
ATCATCAGTAACCCGTATCGTGAGCATCCTCTCTCGTTTCATCGGTATCATTACCCCCATGAACAGAAAT
CCCCCTTACACGGAGGCATCAGTGACCAAACAGGAAAAAACCGCCCTTAACATGGCCCGCTTTATCAGAA
GCCAGACATTAACGCTTCTGGAGAAACTCAACGAGCTGGACGCGGATGAACAGGCAGACATCTGTGAATC
GCTTCACGACCACGCTGATGAGCTTTACCGCAGCTGCCTCGCGCGTTTCGGTGATGACGGTGAAAACCTC
TGACACATGCAGCTCCCGGAGACGGTCACAGCTTGTCTGTAAGCGGATGCCGGGAGCAGACAAGCCCGTC
AGGGCGCGTCAGCGGGTGTTGGCGGGTGTCGGGGCGCAGCCATGACCCAGTCACGTAGCGATAGCGGAGT
GTATACTGGCTTAACTATGCGGCATCAGAGCAGATTGTACTGAGAGTGCACCATTGCGGTGTGAAATACC
GCACAGATGCGTAAGGAGAAAATACCGCATCAGGCGCTCTTCCGCTTCCTCGCTCACTGACTCGCTGCGC
TCGGTCGTTCGGCTGCGGCGAGCGGTATCAGCTCACTCAAAGGCGGTAATACGGTTATCCACAGAATCAG
GGGATAACGCAGGAAAGAACATGTGAGCAAAAGGCCAGCAAAAGGCCAGGAACCGTAAAAAGGCCGCGTT
GCTGGCGTTTTTCCATAGGCTCCGCCCCCCTGACGAGCATCACAAAAATCGACGCTCAAGTCAGAGGTGG
CGAAACCCGACAGGACTATAAAGATACCAGGCGTTTCCCCCTGGAAGCTCCCTCGTGCGCTCTCCTGTTC
CGACCCTGCCGCTTACCGGATACCTGTCCGCCTTTCTCCCTTCGGGAAGCGTGGCGCTTTCTCATAGCTC
ACGCTGTAGGTATCTCAGTTCGGTGTAGGTCGTTCGCTCCAAGCTGGGCTGTGTGCACGAACCCCCCGTT
CAGCCCGACCGCTGCGCCTTATCCGGTAACTATCGTCTTGAGTCCAACCCGGTAAGACACGACTTATCGC
CACTGGCAGCAGCCACTGGTAACAGGATTAGCAGAGCGAGGTATGTAGGCGGTGCTACAGAGTTCTTGAA
GTGGTGGCCTAACTACGGCTACACTAGAAGGACAGTATTTGGTATCTGCGCTCTGCTGAAGCCAGTTACC
TTCGGAAAAAGAGTTGGTAGCTCTTGATCCGGCAAACAAACCACCGCTGGTAGCGGTGGTTTTTTTGTTT
GCAAGCAGCAGATTACGCGCAGAAAAAAAGGATCTCAAGAAGATCCTTTGATCTTTTCTACGGGGTCTGA
CGCTCAGTGGAACGAAAACTCACGTTAAGGGATTTTGGTCATGAACAATAAAACTGTCTGCTTACATAAA
CAGTAATACAAGGGGTGTTATGAGCCATATTCAACGGGAAACGTCTTGCTCTAGGCCGCGATTAAATTCC
AACATGGATGCTGATTTATATGGGTATAAATGGGCTCGCGATAATGTCGGGCAATCAGGTGCGACAATCT
ATCGATTGTATGGGAAGCCCGATGCGCCAGAGTTGTTTCTGAAACATGGCAAAGGTAGCGTTGCCAATGA
TGTTACAGATGAGATGGTCAGACTAAACTGGCTGACGGAATTTATGCCTCTTCCGACCATCAAGCATTTT
ATCCGTACTCCTGATGATGCATGGTTACTCACCACTGCGATCCCCGGGAAAACAGCATTCCAGGTATTAG
AAGAATATCCTGATTCAGGTGAAAATATTGTTGATGCGCTGGCAGTGTTCCTGCGCCGGTTGCATTCGAT
TCCTGTTTGTAATTGTCCTTTTAACAGCGATCGCGTATTTCGTCTCGCTCAGGCGCAATCACGAATGAAT
AACGGTTTGGTTGATGCGAGTGATTTTGATGACGAGCGTAATGGCTGGCCTGTTGAACAAGTCTGGAAAG
AAATGCATAAACTTTTGCCATTCTCACCGGATTCAGTCGTCACTCATGGTGATTTCTCACTTGATAACCT
TATTTTTGACGAGGGGAAATTAATAGGTTGTATTGATGTTGGACGAGTCGGAATCGCAGACCGATACCAG
GATCTTGCCATCCTATGGAACTGCCTCGGTGAGTTTTCTCCTTCATTACAGAAACGGCTTTTTCAAAAAT
ATGGTATTGATAATCCTGATATGAATAAATTGCAGTTTCATTTGATGCTCGATGAGTTTTTCTAAGAATT
AATTCATGAGCGGATACATATTTGAATGTATTTAGAAAAATAAACAAATAGGGGTTCCGCGCACATTTCC
CCGAAAAGTGCCACCTAAATTGTAAGCGTTAATATTTTGTTAAAATTCGCGTTAAATTTTTGTTAAATCA
GCTCATTTTTTAACCAATAGGCCAAAATCGGCAAAATCCCTTATAAATCAAAAGAATAGACCGAGATAGG
GT
[37 nt withheld, positions 5253-5289]
AAAGAACGTGGACTCCAACGTCAAAGG
[49 nt withheld, positions 5317-5365]
T
[91 nt withheld, positions 5367-5457]
G
[124 nt withheld, positions 5459-5582]
CCCATTCGCCA
