>Addgene plasmid #190010 | TTR C10S S100C | depositor partial sequence | sequence record 367730 | T7 promoter to terminator
CTAGAATAATTTTGTTTAACTTTAAGAAGGAGATATACATATGGGTCCTACGGGCACCGGTGAATCCAAG
AGTCCTCTGATGGTCAAAGTTCTAGATGCTGTCCGAGGCAGTCCTGCCATCAATGTGGCCGTGCATGTGT
TCAGAAAGGCTGCTGATGACACCTGGGAGCCATTTGCCTCTGGGAAAACCAGTGAGTCTGGAGAGCTGCA
TGGGCTCACAACTGAGGAGGAATTTGTAGAAGGGATATACAAAGTGGAAATAGACACCAAATCTTACTGG
AAGGCACTTGGCATCTCCCCATTCCATGAGCATGCAGAGGTGGTATTCACAGCCAACGACTGCGGCCCCC
GCCGCTACACCATTGCCGCCCTGCTGAGCCCCTACTCCTATTCCACCACGGCTGTCGTCACCAATCCCAA
GGAATGAGATCCGGCTGCTACAAAGCCCGAAAGGAAGCTGAGTTGGCTGCTGCCACCGCTGAGCAATAAC
TAGCATAACCCCTTGGGGCCTCTAAACGGGTCTTGAGGGGTTTTTTGCTGAAAGGAGGAACTATATCCGG
ATTGGCGAATGGGACGCGCCCTGTAGCGGCGCATTAAGCGCGGCGGGTGT
